>Addgene plasmid #59123 | pCDNA-FRT-FAK-kinase10 | depositor full sequence | sequence record 91611 | pCDNA-FRT-FAK-kinase10 sequence 8762 bps
GACGGATCGGGAGATCTCCCGATCCCCTATGGTGCACTCTCAGTACAATCTGCTCTGATGCCGCATAGTT
AAGCCAGTATCTGCTCCCTGCTTGTGTGTTGGAGGTCGCTGAGTAGTGCGCGAGCAAAATTTAAGCTACA
ACAAGGCAAGGCTTGACCGACAATTGCATGAAGAATCTGCTTAGGGTTAGGCGTTTTGCGCTGCTTCGCG
ATGTACGGGCCAGATATACGCGTTGACATTGATTATTGACTAGTTATTAATAGTAATCAATTACGGGGTC
ATTAGTTCATAGCCCATATATGGAGTTCCGCGTTACATAACTTACGGTAAATGGCCCGCCTGGCTGACCG
CCCAACGACCCCCGCCCATTGACGTCAATAATGACGTATGTTCCCATAGTAACGCCAATAGGGACTTTCC
ATTGACGTCAATGGGTGGAGTATTTACGGTAAACTGCCCACTTGGCAGTACATCAAGTGTATCATATGCC
AAGTACGCCCCCTATTGACGTCAATGACGGTAAATGGCCCGCCTGGCATTATGCCCAGTACATGACCTTA
TGGGACTTTCCTACTTGGCAGTACATCTACGTATTAGTCATCGCTATTACCATGGTGATGCGGTTTTGGC
AGTACATCAATGGGCGTGGATAGCGGTTTGACTCACGGGGATTTCCAAGTCTCCACCCCATTGACGTCAA
TGGGAGTTTGTTTTGGCACCAAAATCAACGGGACTTTCCAAAATGTCGTAACAACTCCGCCCCATTGACG
CAAATGGGCGGTAGGCGTGTACGGTGGGAGGTCTATATAAGCAGAGCTCTCTGGCTAACTAGAGAACCCA
CTGCTTACTGGCTTATCGAAATTAATACGACTCACTATAGGGAGACCCAAGCTGGCTAGCGTTTAAACTT
AAGCTTATGGACTACAAGGACGATGACGACAAGGGAAGCGGAGGAAGCGGAGTGAGCAAGGGCGAGGAGC
TGTTCACCGGGGTGGTGCCCATCCTGGTCGAGCTGGACGGCGACGTAAACGGCCACAAGTTCAGCGTGTC
CGGCGAGGGCGAGGGCGATGCCACCTACGGCAAGCTGACCCTGAAGTTCATCTGCACCACCGGCAAGCTG
CCCGTGCCCTGGCCCACCCTCGTGACCACCTTCGGCTACGGCCTGATGTGCTTCGCCCGCTACCCCGACC
ACATGAAGCAGCACGACTTCTTCAAGTCCGCCATGCCCGAAGGCTACGTCCAGGAGCGCACCATCTTCTT
CAAGGACGACGGCAACTACAAGACCCGCGCCGAGGTGAAGTTCGAGGGCGACACCCTGGTGAACCGCATC
GAGCTGAAGGGCATCGACTTCAAGGAGGACGGCAACATCCTGGGGCACAAGCTGGAGTACAACTACAACA
GCCACAACGTCTATATCATGGCCGACAAGCAGAAGAACGGCATCAAGGTGAACTTCAAGATCCGCCACAA
CATCGAGGACGGCAGCGTGCAGCTCGCCGACCACTACCAGCAGAACACCCCCATCGGCGACGGCCCCGTG
CTGCTGCCCGACAACCACTACCTGAGCTACCAGTCCAAACTGAGCAAAGACCCCAACGAGAAGCGCGATC
ACATGGTCCTGCTGGAGTTCGTGACCGCCGCCGGGATCACTCTCGGCATGGACGAGCTGTACAAGGAATT
CGGAAGCGGAGGAAGCGGAGAAAACCTGTATTTTCAGGGCGGAAGCGGAGAAGAGGAAGAGAAAAAAAAA
CAGCAGGAAGAGGAAGCAGAAAGGCTGAGGCGTATTCAAGAAGAAATGGAAAAGGAAAGAAAAAGACGTG
AAGAAGATGAACAACGTCGAAGAAAGGAGGAGGAGGAAAGGCGGATGAAACTTGAGATGGAAGCAAAGAG
AAAACAAGAAGAAGAAGAGAGAAAGAAAAGGGAAGATGATGAAAAACGCAAGAAGAAGGGCTCTGGCGGC
TCTGGCGGCGCGCCCGTGAGCAAGGGCGAGGAGCTGTTCACCGGGGTGGTGCCCATCCTGGTCGAGCTGG
ACGGCGACGTAAACGGCCACAAGTTCAGCGTGTCCGGCGAGGGCGAGGGCGATGCCACCTACGGCAAGCT
GACCCTGAAGTTCATCTGCACCACCGGCAAGCTGCCCGTGCCCTGGCCCACCCTCGTGACCACCCTGACC
TGGGGCGTGCAGTGCTTCGCCCGCTACCCCGACCACATGAAGCAGCACGACTTCTTCAAGTCCGCCATGC
CCGAAGGCTACGTCCAGGAGCGCACCATCTTCTTCAAGGACGACGGCAACTACAAGACCCGCGCCGAGGT
GAAGTTCGAGGGCGACACCCTGGTGAACCGCATCGAGCTGAAGGGCATCGACTTCAAGGAGGACGGCAAC
ATCCTGGGGCACAAGCTGGAGTACAACGCCATCAGCGACAACGTCTATATCACCGCCGACAAGCAGAAGA
ACGGCATCAAGGCCAACTTCAAGATCCGCCACAACATCGAGGACGGCAGCGTGCAGCTCGCCGACCACTA
CCAGCAGAACACCCCCATCGGCGACGGCCCCGTGCTGCTGCCCGACAACCACTACCTGAGCACCCAGTCC
AAGCTGAGCAAAGACCCCAACGAGAAGCGCGATCACATGGTCCTGCTGGAGTTCGTGACCGCCGCCGGGA
TCACTCTCGGCATGGACGAGCTGTACAAGTTAATTAAGGGAAGCGGAGGAAGCGGAGGAAGCGGAGGAAG
CGGACCATCAACCAGAGATTATGAAATTCAAAGGGAGAGAATTGAACTGGGGCGCTGCATTGGTGAAGGA
CAGTTTGGAGATGTGCACCAAGGAATTTACATGAGTCCGGAAAATCCAGCTATGGCTGTAGCAATCAAAA
CATGTAAAAACTGCACCTCAGACAGCGTTAGAGAAAAGTTCCTACAAGAAGCCTTAACAATGCGTCAGTT
TGATCATCCTCACATTGTGAAGCTCATTGGAGTTATTACAGAAAACCCAGTGTGGATAATCATGGAGCTC
TGTACACTTGGAGAGTTGAGATCGTTTCTGCAAGTAAGAAAATTCAGCTTGGACCTGGCCTCCCTCATCC
TCTACGCTTACCAGCTTAGCACAGCACTTGCTTACCTAGAGAGCAAAAGATTTGTACATAGAGATATTGC
TGCTAGGAACGTGCTGGTATCTGCCACTGACTGTGTGAAATTGGGTGACTTTGGCTTATCCCGATACATG
GAAGACAGTACTTACTATAAGGCGTCCAAAGGAAAGTTACCTATCAAATGGATGGCTCCAGAGTCAATCA
ACTTCCGACGGTTTACCTCAGCAAGCGATGTGTGGATGTTTGGTGTGTGTATGTGGGAGATCCTGATGCA
TGGGGTAAAGCCCTTCCAGGGAGTGAAAAATAATGATGTTATTGGTCGGATTGAGAACGGTGAGCGGCTC
CCCATGCCTCCGAACTGCCCTCCCACCCTCTACAGCCTTATGACCAAGTGCTGGGCATACGACCCTAGTA
GACGACCCAGGTTTACTGAACTTAAAGCACAACTCAGTACAATACTGGAGGAGGAGAAGCTGCAGCAAGA
GGAACGAATGAGAATGGAATCCAGGCGACAAGTCACAGTATCCTGGGACTCAGGAGGATCAGATGAAGCT
CCTCCCAAGCCCAGCAGGCCTGGTTACCCCAGCCCAAGGTCCAGTGAAGGGTTTTATCCGAGTCCTCAGC
ATATGGTACAGCCAAATCACTACCAGGTATCTGGCTACTCTGGTTCTCATGGGATACCAGCCATGGCAGG
CAGCATTTATCCTGGGCAGGCGTCTCTCTTGGATCAAACAGATTCCTGGAACCATCGACCTCAGGAAGTA
TCAGCATGGCAGCCAAACATGGAGGATTCGGGCACTTTGGATGTACGAGGAATGGGGCAGGTTCTGCCCA
CACATCTCATGGAGGAGAGGTTAATAAGACAACAGCAAGAGATGGAAGAAGATCAACGCTGGCTTGAGAA
AGAGGAACGATTCCTGGTAATGAAACCTGATGTGCGGCTCTCCAGAGGCAGCATTGAACGGGAGGACGGA
GGTCTCCAGGGCCCAGCTGGTAACCAGCACATATATCAGCCTGTGGGTAAACCAGATCATGCCGCTCCAC
CAAAGAAGCCCCCTCGCCCTGGAGCCCCCCACTTGGGCAGCCTCGCGAGCCTGAACAGCCCCGTGGACAG
CTACAACGAAGGCGTGAAGATCAAGCCACAGGAAATCAGCCCTCCTCCTACGGCCAACCTGGACCGCTCC
AATGACAAAGTCTATGAGAATGTAACCGGGCTGGTGAAAGCTGTCATAGAGATGTCCAGTAAAATACAGC
CAGCTCCGCCAGAGGAGTACGTGCCCATGGTAAAGGAGGTTGGCTTGGCGCTGAGAACCTTGCTAGCAAC
AGTGGATGAGTCGCTGCCAGTGCTTCCTGCAAGCACCCACAGAGAGATTGAGATGGCCCAGAAACTGCTG
AACTCTGACCTGGCTGAGCTCATTAACAAGATGAAGCTGGCCCAGCAGTACGTCATGACCAGCCTGCAGC
AGGAGTACAAGAAGCAAATGCTGACGGCTGCTCACGCTCTGGCTGTGGATGCCAAGAACTTGCTGGATGT
CATCGATCAAGCCAGACTGAAAATGATCAGCCAGTCCAGGCCCCACTGAGCGGCCGCTCGAGTCTAGAGG
GCCCGTTTAAACCCGCTGATCAGCCTCGACTGTGCCTTCTAGTTGCCAGCCATCTGTTGTTTGCCCCTCC
CCCGTGCCTTCCTTGACCCTGGAAGGTGCCACTCCCACTGTCCTTTCCTAATAAAATGAGGAAATTGCAT
CGCATTGTCTGAGTAGGTGTCATTCTATTCTGGGGGGTGGGGTGGGGCAGGACAGCAAGGGGGAGGATTG
GGAAGACAATAGCAGGCATGCTGGGGATGCGGTGGGCTCTATGGCTTCTGAGGCGGAAAGAACCAGCTGG
GGCTCTAGGGGGTATCCCC
[124 nt withheld, positions 4990-5113]
C
[91 nt withheld, positions 5115-5205]
AGGGTGATGGTTCACGTACCTAGAAGTTCCTATTCCGAAGTTCCTATTCTCTAGAAAGTATAGGAACTTC
CTTGGCCAAAAAGCCTGAACTCACCGCGACGTCTGTCGAGAAGTTTCTGATCGAAAAGTTCGACAGCGTC
TCCGACCTGATGCAGCTCTCGGAGGGCGAAGAATCTCGTGCTTTCAGCTTCGATGTAGGAGGGCGTGGAT
ATGTCCTGCGGGTAAATAGCTGCGCCGATGGTTTCTACAAAGATCGTTATGTTTATCGGCACTTTGCATC
GGCCGCGCTCCCGATTCCGGAAGTGCTTGACATTGGGGAATTCAGCGAGAGCCTGACCTATTGCATCTCC
CGCCGTGCACAGGGTGTCACGTTGCAAGACCTGCCTGAAACCGAACTGCCCGCTGTTCTGCAGCCGGTCG
CGGAGGCCATGGATGCGATCGCTGCGGCCGATCTTAGCCAGACGAGCGGGTTCGGCCCATTCGGACCGCA
AGGAATCGGTCAATACACTACATGGCGTGATTTCATATGCGCGATTGCTGATCCCCATGTGTATCACTGG
CAAACTGTGATGGACGACACCGTCAGTGCGTCCGTCGCGCAGGCTCTCGATGAGCTGATGCTTTGGGCCG
AGGACTGCCCCGAAGTCCGGCACCTCGTGCACGCGGATTTCGGCTCCAACAATGTCCTGACGGACAATGG
CCGCATAACAGCGGTCATTGACTGGAGCGAGGCGATGTTCGGGGATTCCCAATACGAGGTCGCCAACATC
TTCTTCTGGAGGCCGTGGTTGGCTTGTATGGAGCAGCAGACGCGCTACTTCGAGCGGAGGCATCCGGAGC
TTGCAGGATCGCCGCGGCTCCGGGCGTATATGCTCCGCATTGGTCTTGACCAACTCTATCAGAGCTTGGT
TGACGGCAATTTCGATGATGCAGCTTGGGCGCAGGGTCGATGCGACGCAATCGTCCGATCCGGAGCCGGG
ACTGTCGGGCGTACACAAATCGCCCGCAGAAGCGCGGCCGTCTGGACCGATGGCTGTGTAGAAGTACTCG
CCGATAGTGGAAACCGACGCCCCAGCACTCGTCCGAGGGCAAAGGAATAGCACGTACTACGAGATTTCGA
TTCCACCGCCGCCTTCTATGAAAGGTTGGGCTTCGGAATCGTTTTCCGGGACGCCGGCTGGATGATCCTC
CAGCGCGGGGATCTCATGCTGGAGTTCTTCGCCCACCCCAACTTGTTTATTGCAGCTTATAATGGTTACA
AATAAAGCAATAGCATCACAAATTTCACAAATAAAGCATTTTTTTCACTGCATTCTAGTTGTGGTTTGTC
CAAACTCATCAATGTATCTTATCATGTCTGTATACCGTCGACCTCTAGCTAGAGCTTGGCGTAATCATGG
TCATAGCTGTTTCCTGTGTGAAATTGTTATCCGCTCACAATTCCACACAACATACGAGCCGGAAGCATAA
AGTGTAAAGCCTGGGGTGCCTAATGAGTGAGCTAACTCACATTAATTGCGTTGCGCTCACTGCCCGCTTT
CCAGTCGGGAAACCTGTCGTGCCAGCTGCATTAATGAATCGGCCAACGCGCGGGGAGAGGCGGTTTGCGT
ATTGGGCGCTCTTCCGCTTCCTCGCTCACTGACTCGCTGCGCTCGGTCGTTCGGCTGCGGCGAGCGGTAT
CAGCTCACTCAAAGGCGGTAATACGGTTATCCACAGAATCAGGGGATAACGCAGGAAAGAACATGTGAGC
AAAAGGCCAGCAAAAGGCCAGGAACCGTAAAAAGGCCGCGTTGCTGGCGTTTTTCCATAGGCTCCGCCCC
CCTGACGAGCATCACAAAAATCGACGCTCAAGTCAGAGGTGGCGAAACCCGACAGGACTATAAAGATACC
AGGCGTTTCCCCCTGGAAGCTCCCTCGTGCGCTCTCCTGTTCCGACCCTGCCGCTTACCGGATACCTGTC
CGCCTTTCTCCCTTCGGGAAGCGTGGCGCTTTCTCATAGCTCACGCTGTAGGTATCTCAGTTCGGTGTAG
GTCGTTCGCTCCAAGCTGGGCTGTGTGCACGAACCCCCCGTTCAGCCCGACCGCTGCGCCTTATCCGGTA
ACTATCGTCTTGAGTCCAACCCGGTAAGACACGACTTATCGCCACTGGCAGCAGCCACTGGTAACAGGAT
TAGCAGAGCGAGGTATGTAGGCGGTGCTACAGAGTTCTTGAAGTGGTGGCCTAACTACGGCTACACTAGA
AGGACAGTATTTGGTATCTGCGCTCTGCTGAAGCCAGTTACCTTCGGAAAAAGAGTTGGTAGCTCTTGAT
CCGGCAAACAAACCACCGCTGGTAGCGGTGGTTTTTTTGTTTGCAAGCAGCAGATTACGCGCAGAAAAAA
AGGATCTCAAGAAGATCCTTTGATCTTTTCTACGGGGTCTGACGCTCAGTGGAACGAAAACTCACGTTAA
GGGATTTTGGTCATGAGATTATCAAAAAGGATCTTCACCTAGATCCTTTTAAATTAAAAATGAAGTTTTA
AATCAATCTAAAGTATATATGAGTAAACTTGGTCTGACAGTTACCAATGCTTAATCAGTGAGGCACCTAT
CTCAGCGATCTGTCTATTTCGTTCATCCATAGTTGCCTGACTCCCCGTCGTGTAGATAACTACGATACGG
GAGGGCTTACCATCTGGCCCCAGTGCTGCAATGATACCGCGAGACCCACGCTCACCGGCTCCAGATTTAT
CAGCAATAAACCAGCCAGCCGGAAGGGCCGAGCGCAGAAGTGGTCCTGCAACTTTATCCGCCTCCATCCA
GTCTATTAATTGTTGCCGGGAAGCTAGAGTAAGTAGTTCGCCAGTTAATAGTTTGCGCAACGTTGTTGCC
ATTGCTACAGGCATCGTGGTGTCACGCTCGTCGTTTGGTATGGCTTCATTCAGCTCCGGTTCCCAACGAT
CAAGGCGAGTTACATGATCCCCCATGTTGTGCAAAAAAGCGGTTAGCTCCTTCGGTCCTCCGATCGTTGT
CAGAAGTAAGTTGGCCGCAGTGTTATCACTCATGGTTATGGCAGCACTGCATAATTCTCTTACTGTCATG
CCATCCGTAAGATGCTTTTCTGTGACTGGTGAGTACTCAACCAAGTCATTCTGAGAATAGTGTATGCGGC
GACCGAGTTGCTCTTGCCCGGCGTCAATACGGGATAATACCGCGCCACATAGCAGAACTTTAAAAGTGCT
CATCATTGGAAAACGTTCTTCGGGGCGAAAACTCTCAAGGATCTTACCGCTGTTGAGATCCAGTTCGATG
TAACCCACTCGTGCACCCAACTGATCTTCAGCATCTTTTACTTTCACCAGCGTTTCTGGGTGAGCAAAAA
CAGGAAGGCAAAATGCCGCAAAAAAGGGAATAAGGGCGACACGGAAATGTTGAATACTCATACTCTTCCT
TTTTCAATATTATTGAAGCATTTATCAGGGTTATTGTCTCATGAGCGGATACATATTTGAATGTATTTAG
AAAAATAAACAAATAGGGGTTCCGCGCACATTTCCCCGAAAAGTGCCACCTGACGTC
Features (pLannotate 1.2.2; 23 found; start..end, strand, type, name):
     28..80      -  misc_feature   bom (fragment): basis of mobility region from pBR322
    235..614     +  enhancer       CMV enhancer: human cytomegalovirus immediate early enhancer
    615..818     +  promoter       CMV promoter: human cytomegalovirus (CMV) immediate early promoter
    814..847     +  LTR            5' LTR (truncated) (fragment): truncated 5' long terminal repeat (LTR) from HIV-1
    863..881     +  promoter       T7 promoter: promoter for bacteriophage T7 RNA polymerase
    962..1675    +  CDS            mCitrine: mCitrine is a basic (constitutively fluorescent) yellow fluorescent protein published in 2001, derived from Aequorea victoria.
   1700..1720    +  CDS            TEV site: tobacco etch virus (TEV) protease recognition and cleavage site
   1976..2689    +  CDS            mCerulean: mCerulean is a basic (constitutively fluorescent) cyan fluorescent protein published in 2005, derived from Aequorea victoria. It is reported to be a very rapidly-maturing monomer.
   2735..4666    +  CDS            PTK2 (fragment): FAK1_CHICK - Also known as FAK, FAK1. Experimental evidence at protein level: Swiss-Prot protein existence level 1. Non-receptor protein-tyrosine kinase that plays an essential role in regulating cell migration, adhesion, spreading, reorganization of the actin cytoskeleton, formation and disassembly of focal adhesions and cell protrusions, cell cycle progression, cell proliferation and apoptosis. Required for early embryonic development, embryonic angiogenesis, normal cardiomyocyte migration and proliferation, and normal heart development. Regulates axon growth and neuronal cell migration, axo
   4720..4944    +  polyA_signal   bGH poly(A) signal: bovine growth hormone polyadenylation signal
   4948..4969    +  promoter       SV40 promoter (fragment): SV40 enhancer and early promoter
   4990..5223    +  rep_origin     f1 ori (fragment) (sequence partly withheld): f1 bacteriophage origin of replication; arrow indicates direction of (+) strand synthesis
   5228..5275    +  protein_bind   FRT: FLP-mediated recombination occurs in the 8-bp core sequence TCTAGAAA (Turan and Bode, 2011). FLP recombinase from the Saccharomyces cerevisiae 2μ plasmid
   5283..6305    +  CDS            HygR: aminoglycoside phosphotransferase from E. coli; aph(4)-Ia; confers resistance to hygromycin
   6315..6440    +  CDS            ble (fragment): BLE_KLEPN - Experimental evidence at protein level: Swiss-Prot protein existence level 1. Binding protein with a strong affinity to the bleomycin family of antibiotics. Binds to CL990; an antimitotic-antibiotic compound. From Klebsiella pneumoniae.
   6435..6556    +  polyA_signal   SV40 poly(A) signal: SV40 polyadenylation signal
   6629..6645    -  protein_bind   lac operator: The lac repressor binds to the lac operator to inhibit transcription in E. coli. This inhibition can be relieved by adding lactose or isopropyl-β-D-thiogalactopyranoside (IPTG). lac repressor encoded by lacI
   6653..6683    -  promoter       lac promoter: promoter for the E. coli lac operon
   6698..6719    -  protein_bind   CAP binding site: CAP binding activates transcription in the presence of cAMP. E. coli catabolite activator protein
   6732..6824    -  CDS            lacI (fragment): lac repressor; lacI; The lac repressor binds to the lac operator to inhibit transcription in E. coli. This inhibition can be relieved by adding lactose or isopropyl-β-D-thiogalactopyranoside (IPTG).
   7007..7595    -  rep_origin     ori: high-copy-number ColE1/pMB1/pBR322/pUC origin of replication
   7766..8626    -  CDS            AmpR: β-lactamase; bla; confers resistance to ampicillin, carbenicillin, and related antibiotics
   8627..8731    -  promoter       AmpR promoter: bla
