[The description below was written by a language model from this plasmid's Addgene catalogue record and pLannotate feature annotations shown in this document.]
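Description:
pCDNA-FRT-FAK-kinase10 is a mammalian expression plasmid built on the pcDNA5/FRT backbone, with a total size of 8,762 bp. It is propagated in E. coli through a high-copy ColE1/pUC-type origin and selected with ampicillin via the bla gene and its promoter. The backbone also carries a single FRT site placed directly upstream of a hygromycin resistance coding sequence followed by an SV40 polyadenylation signal. In this vector family that arrangement allows FLP recombinase to integrate the plasmid into a genomic FRT site in a compatible host cell line. Integration brings the hygromycin gene under a resident promoter, so isogenic stable lines can be selected with hygromycin. The plasmid can also be used for transient transfection.

The roughly 3.8 kb insert, cloned between HindIII and NotI, is driven by the CMV enhancer/promoter and terminated by the bGH polyadenylation signal; a T7 promoter lies just upstream of the insert. It encodes a FRET reporter based on chicken focal adhesion kinase (PTK2). The record describes it as a control sensor that lacks the autoinhibitory FERM domain and contains a 10 nm linker.

The feature table shows the order mCitrine, a TEV protease site, an unannotated stretch that presumably corresponds to the linker, mCerulean, and then a FAK fragment. This differs from the catalogue fields, which list mCerulean as a C-terminal tag; the annotated sequence places both fluorophores upstream of FAK. The catalogue also lists an N-terminal FLAG tag, which is not annotated. The construct serves as a reference for comparison with FERM-containing sensors when FAK regulation is studied in live cells.
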