Addgene plasmid #59123: pCDNA-FRT-FAK-kinase10
Purpose: FAK fret control sensor without FERM domain with 10 nm linker
Depositing lab: Sivaraj Sivaramakrishnan. Depositing organization: University of Michigan. Publication: Visualizing and manipulating focal adhesion kinase regulation in live cells. Ritt M, Guan JL, Sivaramakrishnan S. J Biol Chem. 2013 Mar 29;288(13):8875-86. doi: 10.1074/jbc.M112.421164. Epub 2013 Feb 7. PubMed 23393139.
Backbone
  Vector backbone: pcDNA-5/FRT
  Backbone manufacturer: Invitrogen
  Backbone size w/o insert (bp): 5002
  Total vector size (bp): 8762
  Vector type: Mammalian Expression
  Selectable markers: Hygromycin
Growth in bacteria
  Bacterial resistance: Ampicillin, 100 μg/mL
  Growth temperature: 37°C
  Growth strain: DH5alpha
  Copy number: High Copy
Gene/Insert
  Gene/Insert name: Focal Adhesion Kinase (alt name: FAK)
  Species: G. gallus (chicken), Synthetic
  Insert size (bp): 3760
  Promoter: CMV
  Tag / fusion protein: FLAG (N terminal on insert); mCitrine (N terminal on insert); mCerulean (C terminal on insert)
  Cloning method: Restriction Enzyme; 5′ cloning site HindIII (not destroyed); 3′ cloning site NotI (not destroyed)
  Sequencing primers: 5′ T7; 3′ BGHR
Terms and licenses: Academic/Nonprofit Terms; Industry Terms: Not Available to Industry
How to cite: pCDNA-FRT-FAK-kinase10 was a gift from Sivaraj Sivaramakrishnan (Addgene plasmid # 59123 ; http://n2t.net/addgene:59123 ; RRID:Addgene_59123)
