>Addgene plasmid #59123 | pCDNA-FRT-FAK-kinase10 | addgene partial sequence | sequence record 94210 | T7 5'-TAATACGACTCACTATAGGG-3'
ATGGACTACAAGGACGATGACGACAAGGGAAGCGGAGGAAGCGGAGTGAGCAAGGGCGAGGAGCTGTTCA
CCGGGGTGGTGCCCATCCTGGTCGAGCTGGACGGCGACGTAAACGGCCACAAGTTCAGCGTGTCCGGCGA
GGGCGAGGGCGATGCCACCTACGGCAAGCTGACCCTGAAGTTCATCTGCACCACCGGCAAGCTGCCCGTG
CCCTGGCCCACCCTCGTGACCACCTTCGGCTACGGCCTGATGTGCTTCGCCCGCTACCCCGACCACATGA
AGCAGCACGACTTCTTCAAGTCCGCCATGCCCGAAGGCTACGTCCAGGAGCGCACCATCTTCTTCAAGGA
CGACGGCAACTACAAGACCCGCGCCGAGGTGAAGTTCGAGGGCGACACCCTGGTGAACCGCATCGAGCTG
AAGGGCATCGACTTCAAGGAGGACGGCAACATCCTGGGGCACAAGCTGGAGTACAACTACAACAGCCACA
ACGTCTATATCATGGCCGACAAGCAGAAGAACGGCATCAAGGTGAACTTCAAGATCCGCCACAACATCGA
GGACGGCAGCGTGCAGCTCGCCGACCACTACCAGCAGAACACCCCCATCGGCGACGGCCCCGTGCTGCTG
CCCGACAACCACTACCTGAGCTACCAGTCCAAACTGAGCAAAGACCCCAACGAGAAGCGCGATCACATGG
TCCTGCTGGAGTTCGTGACCGCCGCCGGGATCACTCTCGGCATGGACGAGCTGTACAAGGAATTCGGAAG
CGGAGGAAG
