>Addgene plasmid #59123 | pCDNA-FRT-FAK-kinase10 | addgene partial sequence | sequence record 94270 | BGH-rev 5'-TAGAAGGCACAGTCGAGG-3'
AGCGGCCGCTCAGTGGGGCCTGGACTGGCTGATCATTTTCAGTCTGGCTTGATCGATGACATCCAGCAAG
TTCTTGGCATCCACAGCCAGAGCGTGAGCAGCCGTCAGCATTTGCTTCTTGTACTCCTGCTGCAGGCTGG
TCATGACGTACTGCTGGGCCAGCTTCATCTTGTTAATGAGCTCAGCCAGGTCAGAGTTCAGCAGTTTCTG
GGCCATCTCAATCTCTCTGTGGGTGCTTGCAGGAAGCACTGGCAGCGACTCATCCACTGTTGCTAGCAAG
GTTCTCAGCGCCAAGCCAACCTCCTTTACCATGGGCACGTACTCCTCTGGCGGAGCTGGCTGTATTTTAC
TGGACATCTCTATGACAGCTTTCACCAGCCCGGTTACATTCTCATAGACTTTGTCATTGGAGCGGTCCAG
GTTGGCCGTAGGAGGAGGGCTGATTTCCTGTGGCTTGATCTTCACGCCTTCGTTGTAGCTGTCCACGGGG
CTGTTCAGGCTCGCGAGGCTGCCCAAGTGGGGGGCTCCAGGGCGAGGGGGCTTCTTTGGTGGAGCGGCAT
GATCTGGTTTACCCACAGGCTGATATATGTGCTGGTTACCAGCTGGGCCCTGGAGACCTCCGTCCTCCCG
TTCAATGCTGCCTCTGGAGAGCCGCACATCAGGTTTCATTACCAGGAATCGTTCCTCTTTCTCAAGCCAG
CGTTGATCTTCTTCCATCTCTTGCTGTTGTCTTATTAACCTCTCCTCCATGAGATGTGTGGGCAGAACCT
GCCCCATTCCTCGTACATCCAAAGTGCCCGAA
