>Addgene plasmid #59123 | pCDNA-FRT-FAK-kinase10 | addgene partial sequence | sequence record 94485 | synFAK-F 5'-CCTGATGCATGGGGTAAAGC-3'
TGATGTTATTGGTCGGATTGAGAACGGTGAGCGGCTCCCCATGCCTCCGAACTGCCCTCCCACCCTCTAC
AGCCTTATGACCAAGTGCTGGGCATACGACCCTAGTAGACGACCCAGGTTTACTGAACTTAAAGCACAAC
TCAGTACAATACTGGAGGAGGAGAAGCTGCAGCAAGAGGAACGAATGAGAATGGAATCCAGGCGACAAGT
CACAGTATCCTGGGACTCAGGAGGATCAGATGAAGCTCCTCCCAAGCCCAGCAGGCCTGGTTACCCCAGC
CCAAGGTCCAGTGAAGGGTTTTATCCGAGTCCTCAGCATATGGTACAGCCAAATCACTACCAGGTATCTG
GCTACTCTGGTTCTCATGGGATACCAGCCATGGCAGGCAGCATTTATCCTGGGCAGGCGTCTCTCTTGGA
TCAAACAGATTCCTGGAACCATCGACCTCAGGAAGTATCAGCATGGCAGCCAAACATGGAGGATTCGGGC
ACTTTGGATGTACGAGGAATGGGGCAGGTTCTGCCCACACATCTCATGGAGGAGAGGTTAATAAGACAAC
AGCAAGAGATGGAAGAAGATCAACGCTGGCTTGAGAAAGAGGAACGATTCCTGGTAATGAAACCTGATGT
GCGGCTCTCCAGAGGCAGCATTGAACGGGAGGACGGAGGTCTCCAGGGCCCAGCTGGTAACCAGCACATA
TATCAGCCTGTGGGTAAACCAGATCATGCCGCTCCACCAAAGAAGCCCCCTCGCCCTGGAGCCCCCCACT
TGGGCAGCCTCGCGAGCCTGAACAGCCCCGTGGACAGCTACAACGAAGGCGTGAAGATCAAGCCACAGGA
AATCAG
