>Addgene plasmid #59123 | pCDNA-FRT-FAK-kinase10 | addgene partial sequence | sequence record 94486 | synFAK-R 5'-ACCGTTCTCAATCCGACCAA-3'
CTTTACCCCATGCATCAGGATCTCCCACATACACACACCAAACATCCACACATCGCTTGCTGAGGTAAAC
CGTCGGAAGTTGATTGACTCTGGAGCCATCCATTTGATAGGTAACTTTCCTTTGGACGCCTTATAGTAAG
TACTGTCTTCCATGTATCGGGATAAGCCAAAGTCACCCAATTTCACACAGTCAGTGGCAGATACCAGCAC
GTTCCTAGCAGCAATATCTCTATGTACAAATCTTTTGCTCTCTAGGTAAGCAAGTGCTGTGCTAAGCTGG
TAAGCGTAGAGGATGAGGGAGGCCAGGTCCAAGCTGAATTTTCTTACTTGCAGAAACGATCTCAACTCTC
CAAGTGTACAGAGCTCCATGATTATCCACACTGGGTTTTCTGTAATAACTCCAATGAGCTTCACAATGTG
AGGATGATCAAACTGACGCATTGTTAAGGCTTCTTGTAGGAACTTTTCTCTAACGCTGTCTGAGGTGCAG
TTTTTACATGTTTTGATTGCTACAGCCATAGCTGGATTTTCCGGACTCATGTAAATTCCTTGGTGCACAT
CTCCAAACTGTCCTTCACCAATGCAGCGCCCCAGTTCAATTCTCTCCCTTTGAATTTCATAATCTCTGGT
TGATGGTCCGCTTCCTCCGCTTCCTCCGCTTCCTCCGCTTCCCTTAATTAACTTGTACAGCTCGTCCATG
CCGAGAGTGATCCCGGCGGCGGTCACGAACTCCAGCAGGACCATGTGATCGCGCTTCTCGTTGGGGTCTT
TGCTCAGCTTGGACTGGGTGCTCAGGTAGTGGTTGTCGGGCAGCAGCACGGGGCCGTCGCCGAT
