>Addgene plasmid #59123 | pCDNA-FRT-FAK-kinase10 | addgene partial sequence | sequence record 94489 | ER/K-F3 5'-AAAGGAgGAGGAGGAAAGGC-3'
AGAAGAAGAAGAGAGAAAGAAAAGGGAAGATGATGAAAAACGCAAGAAGAAGGGCTCTGGCGGCTCTGGC
GGCGCGCCCGTGAGCAAGGGCGAGGAGCTGTTCACCGGGGTGGTGCCCATCCTGGTCGAGCTGGACGGCG
ACGTAAACGGCCACAAGTTCAGCGTGTCCGGCGAGGGCGAGGGCGATGCCACCTACGGCAAGCTGACCCT
GAAGTTCATCTGCACCACCGGCAAGCTGCCCGTGCCCTGGCCCACCCTCGTGACCACCCTGACCTGGGGC
GTGCAGTGCTTCGCCCGCTACCCCGACCACATGAAGCAGCACGACTTCTTCAAGTCCGCCATGCCCGAAG
GCTACGTCCAGGAGCGCACCATCTTCTTCAAGGACGACGGCAACTACAAGACCCGCGCCGAGGTGAAGTT
CGAGGGCGACACCCTGGTGAACCGCATCGAGCTGAAGGGCATCGACTTCAAGGAGGACGGCAACATCCTG
GGGCACAAGCTGGAGTACAACGCCATCAGCGACAACGTCTATATCACCGCCGACAAGCAGAAGAACGGCA
TCAAGGCCAACTTCAAGATCCGCCACAACATCGAGGACGGCAGCGTGCAGCTCGCCGACCACTACCAGCA
GAACACCCCCATCGGCGACGGCCCCGTGCTGCTGCCCGACAACCACTACCTGAGCACCCAGTCCAAGCTG
AGCAAAGACCCCAACGAGAAGCGCGATCACATGGTCCTGCTGGAGTTCGTGACCGCCGCCGGGATCACTC
TCGGCATGGACGAGCTGTACAAG
