>Addgene plasmid #59123 | pCDNA-FRT-FAK-kinase10 | addgene partial sequence | sequence record 94490 | ER/K-R 5'-GAGCCCTTCTTCTTGCGTTT-3'
CTCTTCTTCTTCTTGTTTTCTCTTTGCTTCCATCTCAAGTTTCATCCGCCTTTCCTCCTCCTCCTTTCTT
CGACGTTGTTCATCTTCTTCACGTCTTTTTCTTTCCTTTTCCATTTCTTCTTGAATACGCCTCAGCCTTT
CTGCTTCCTCTTCCTGCTGTTTTTTTTTCTCTTCCTCTTCTCCGCTTCCGCCCTGAAAATACAGGTTTTC
TCCGCTTCCTCCGCTTCCGAATTCCTTGTACAGCTCGTCCATGCCGAGAGTGATCCCGGCGGCGGTCACG
AACTCCAGCAGGACCATGTGATCGCGCTTCTCGTTGGGGTCTTTGCTCAGTTTGGACTGGTAGCTCAGGT
AGTGGTTGTCGGGCAGCAGCACGGGGCCGTCGCCGATGGGGGTGTTCTGCTGGTAGTGGTCGGCGAGCTG
CACGCTGCCGTCCTCGATGTTGTGGCGGATCTTGAAGTTCACCTTGATGCCGTTCTTCTGCTTGTCGGCC
ATGATATAGACGTTGTGGCTGTTGTAGTTGTACTCCAGCTTGTGCCCCAGGATGTTGCCGTCCTCCTTGA
AGTCGATGCCCTTCAGCTCGATGCGGTTCACCAGGGTGTCGCCCTCGAACTTCACCTCGGCGCGGGTCTT
GTAGTTGCCGTCGTCCTTGAAGAAGATGGTGCGCTCCTGGACGTAGCCTTCGGGCATGGCGGACTTGAAG
AAGTCGTGCTGCTTCATGTGGTCGGGGTAGCGGGCGAAGCACATCAGGCCGTAGCCGAAGGTGGTCACGA
GGGTGGGCCAGGGCACGGGCAGCTTGCCGGTGGTGCAGATGAACTTCAGGGTCAGCTTGCCGTAGGTGGC
ATCGCCCTCGCCCTCGCCGGACACGCTGAACTTGT
